>Addgene plasmid #192405 | LLP758_L2pV3_NOT_B3RT_Rluc_1IB_lacZ | addgene full sequence | sequence record 377983 | Addgene NGS Result
GTGCCGAATTCGGATCCGGAGGGTTGCTTAAGAATAAGTAATTCTTAAGCAACCTCGACAAAATTTAGAA
CGAACTTAATTATGATCTCAAATACATTGATACATATCTCATCTAGATCTAGGTTATCATTATGTAAGAA
AGTTTTGACGAATATGGCACGACAAAATGGCTAGACTCGATGTAATTGGTATCTCAACTCAACATTATAC
TTATACCAAACATTAGTTAGACAAAATTTAAACAACTATTTTTTATGTATGCAAGAGTCAGCATATGTAT
AATTGATTCAGAATCGTTTTGACGAGTTCGGATGTAGTAGTAGCCATTATTTAATGTACATACTAATCGT
GAATAGTGAATATGATGAAACATTGTATCTTATTGTATAAATATCCATAAACACATCATGAAAGACACTT
TCTTTCACGGTCTGAATTAATTATGATACAATTCTAATAGAAAACGAATTAAATTACGTTGAATTGTATG
AAATCTAATTGAACAAGCCAACCACGACGACGACTAACGTTGCCTGGATTGACTCGGTTTAAGTTAACCA
CTAAAAAAACGGAGCTGTCATGTAACACGCGGATCGAGCAGGTCACAGTCATGAAGCCATCAAAGCAAAA
GAACTAATCCAAGGGCTGAGATGATTAATTAGTTTAAAAATTAGTTAACACGAGGGAAAAGGCTGTCTGA
CAGCCAGGTCACGTTATCTTTACCTGTGGTCGAAATGATTCGTGTCTGTCGATTTTAATTATTTTTTTGA
AAGGCCGAAAATAAAGTTGTAAGAGATAAACCCGCCTATATAAATTCATATATTTTCCTCTCCGCTTTGA
AGGTTGCTTAAGAATAAGTAATTCTTAAGCAACCTACTGTATTTTTACAACAATTACCAACAACAACAAA
CAACAAACAACATTACAATTACTATTTACAATTACAATGACTTCAAAGGTGTATGATCCTGAGCAGGTAA
GTTTCTGCTTCTACCTTTGATATATATATAATAATTATCATTAATTAGTAGTAATATAATATTTCAAATA
TTTTTTTCAAAATAAAAGAATGTAGTATATAGCAATTGCTTTTCTGTAGTTTATAAGTGTGTATATTTTA
ATTTATAACTTTTCTAATATATGACCAAAATTTGTTGATGTGCAGAGAAAAAGAATGATAACTGGTCCAC
AATGGTGGGCAAGATGTAAACAGATGAACGTGCTTGATTCTTTCATTAATTACTACGATTCAGAAAAGCA
CGCTGAGAATGCAGTTATCTTTCTTCACGGAAACGCTGCATCTTCATATTTGTGGAGACATGTTGTGCCT
CACATTGAACCAGTGGCTAGGTGTATTATCCCAGATCTTATCGGAATGGGAAAGTCTGGTAAATCTGGAA
ATGGTTCTTACAGACTTTTGGATCATTATAAGTACCTCACAGCTTGGTTCGAACTTCTCAACTTACCTAA
GAAGATTATTTTCGTTGGACACGATTGGGGTGCTTGCTTGGCATTCCATTACTCATACGAACACCAAGAT
AAGATCAAAGCTATAGTTCATGCAGAGAGTGTTGTGGATGTGATAGAATCTTGGGATGAGTGGCCAGATA
TTGAAGAGGATATTGCTTTGATCAAGTCTGAAGAGGGAGAAAAGATGGTTCTCGAAAATAACTTTTTCGT
GGAAACTATGCTTCCTTCAAAGATTATGAGAAAATTGGAACCAGAAGAGTTTGCTGCATATCTCGAACCT
TTCAAGGAAAAAGGAGAGGTTAGAAGGCCAACACTCAGTTGGCCTAGGGAAATACCATTAGTTAAGGGAG
GTAAACCTGATGTTGTGCAGATCGTGAGAAATTATAACGCTTACCTTAGGGCATCAGATGATTTGCCTAA
GATGTTCATCGAGTCAGATCCAGGATTTTTCAGTAATGCTATAGTTGAAGGTGCAAAGAAATTTCCAAAC
ACCGAGTTCGTTAAGGTGAAAGGATTGCATTTCTCACAAGAAGATGCTCCTGATGAGATGGGAAAGTATA
TTAAGTCTTTTGTTGAAAGAGTGCTCAAAAACGAGCAGGGTTCTCGATCTGATGCTTCTGAAGTAACGTC
AACAAGCTCCCAGTCTGAGGTATGCACAGTGGAAACGCCAGGTTGTGTTGGTTCTTAAGCTTCTCTAGCT
AGAGTCGATCGACAAGCTCGAGTTTCTCCATAATAATGTGTGAGTAGTTCCCAGATAAGGGAATTAGGGT
TCCTATAGGGTTTCGCTCATGTGTTGAGCATATAAGAAACCCTTAGTATGTATTTGTATTTGTAAAATAC
TTCTATCAATAAAATTTCTAATTCCTAAAACCAAAATCCAGTACTAAAATCCAGATCGCTGCAAGAATTC
AAGCTTGGAGCCAACACTCGAATCCCCACCCGTTGGACCAAACCCGGCTCATTAAGCGTCGGTTCAGATT
TATTTCCTTTATTTAAAAAAAAGGAAAGGGTAAAAAATAGAAAATTGGAAACAGTTAAAGCCCAAAATTG
TAATTTACCGAGAATTGTAAATTTACCTGAAAACCCTACGCTATAGTTTCGACTATAAATACCAAACTTA
GGACCTCACTTCAGAATCCCCTCGTCGCTGCGTCTCTCTCCCGCAACCTTCGATTTTCGTTTATTCGCAT
CCATCGGAGAGAGAAAACAATCAATAAGCGACCTACTACAAACAAGTAAGTAAGAGAAAAACCAAAAGAA
GAAGAGAAACAACAAGAAGAAGTAATGGAGGACGCCAAAAACATAAAGAAAGGCCCGGCGCCATTCTATC
CTCTAGAGGATGGAACCGCTGGAGAGCAACTGCATAAGGCTATGAAGAGATACGCCCTGGTTCCTGGAAC
AATTGCTTTTACAGATGCACATATCGAGGTGAACATCACGTACGCGGAATACTTCGAAATGTCCGTTCGG
TTGGCAGAAGCTATGAAACGATATGGGCTGAATACAAATCACAGAATCGTCGTATGCAGTGAAAACTCTC
TTCAATTCTTTATGCCGGTGTTGGGCGCGTTATTTATCGGAGTTGCAGTTGCGCCCGCGAACGACATTTA
TAATGAACGTGAATTGCTCAACAGTATGAACATTTCGCAGCCTACCGTAGTGTTTGTTTCCAAAAAGGGG
TTGCAAAAAATTTTGAACGTGCAAAAAAAATTACCAATAATCCAGAAAATTATTATCATGGATTCTAAAA
CGGATTACCAGGGATTTCAGTCGATGTACACGTTCGTCACATCTCATCTACCTCCCGGTTTTAATGAATA
CGATTTTGTACCAGAGTCCTTTGATCGTGACAAAACAATTGCACTGATAATGAATTCCTCTGGATCTACT
GGGTTACCTAAGGGTGTGGCCCTTCCGCATAGAACTGCCTGCGTCAGATTCTCGCATGCCAGAGATCCTA
TTTTTGGCAATCAAATCATTCCGGATACTGCGATTTTAAGTGTTGTTCCATTCCATCACGGTTTTGGAAT
GTTTACTACACTCGGATATTTGATATGTGGATTTCGAGTCGTCTTAATGTATAGATTTGAAGAAGAGCTG
TTTTTACGATCCCTTCAGGATTACAAAATTCAAAGTGCGTTGCTAGTACCAACCCTATTTTCATTCTTCG
CCAAAAGCACTCTGATTGACAAATACGATTTATCTAATTTACACGAAATTGCTTCTGGGGGCGCACCTCT
TTCGAAAGAAGTCGGGGAAGCGGTTGCAAAACGCTTCCATCTTCCAGGGATACGACAAGGATATGGGCTC
ACTGAGACTACATCAGCTATTCTGATTACACCCGAGGGGGATGATAAACCGGGCGCGGTCGGTAAAGTTG
TTCCATTTTTTGAAGCGAAGGTTGTGGATCTGGATACCGGGAAAACGCTGGGCGTTAATCAGAGAGGCGA
ATTATGTGTCAGAGGACCTATGATTATGTCCGGTTATGTAAACAATCCGGAAGCGACCAACGCCTTGATT
GACAAGGATGGATGGCTACATTCTGGAGACATAGCTTACTGGGACGAGGACGAACACTTCTTCATAGTTG
ACCGCTTGAAGTCTTTAATTAAATACAAAGGATATCAGGTGGCCCCCGCTGAATTGGAATCGATATTGTT
ACAACACCCCAACATCTTCGACGCGGGCGTGGCAGGTCTGCCCGACGATGACGCCGGTGAACTTCCCGCC
GCCGTTGTTGTTTTGGAGCACGGAAAGACGATGACGGAAAAAGAGATCGTGGATTACGTCGCCAGTCAAG
TAACAACCGCGAAAAAGTTGCGCGGAGGAGTTGTGTTTGTGGACGAAGTACCGAAAGGTCTTACCGGAAA
ACTCGACGCAAGAAAAATCAGAGAGATCCTCATAAAGGCCAAGAAGGGCGGAAAGTCCAAATTGTAAGCT
TGATCCCCCGTCGACAGCTAGCTATATCATCAATTTATGTATTACACATAATATCGCACTCAGTCTTTCA
TCTACGGCAATGTACCAGCTGATATAATCAGTTATTGAAATATTTCTGAATTTAAACTTGCATCAATAAA
TTTATGTTTTTGCTTGGACTATAATACCTGACTTGTTATTTTATCAATAAATATTTAAACTATATTTCTT
TCAAGATCGCTACTAGAATTCGAGCTCGGAGCCAACACTCGAATCCCCACCCGTTGGACCAAACCCGGCT
CATTAAGCGTCGGTTCAGATTTATTTCCTTTATTTAAAAAAAAGGAAAGGGTAAAAAATAGAAAATTGGA
AACAGTTAAAGCCCAAAATTGTAATTTACCGAGAATTGTAAATTTACCTGAAAACCCTACGCTATAGTTT
CGACTATAAATACCAAACTTAGGACCTCACTTCAGAATCCCCTCGTCGCTGCGTCTCTCTCCCGCAACCT
TCGATTTTCGTTTATTCGCATCCATCGGAGAGAGAAAACAATCAATAAGCGACCTACTGTATTTTTACAA
CAATTACCAACAACAACAAACAACAAACAACATTACAATTACTATTTACAATTACAATGCCCAAGAAAAA
GCGGAAGGTGTCCAGCTACATGGACCTGGTGGACGACGAGCCCGCCACCCTGTACCACAAGTTCGTGGAA
TGCCTGAAGGCCGGCGAGAACTTCTGCGGCGATAAGCTGAGCGGCATCATCACCATGGCCATTCTGAAGG
CCATCAAGGCCCTGACCGAAGTGAAGAAAACCACCTTCAACAAGTACAAGACCACCATCAAGCAGGGCCT
GCAGTACGACGTGGGCAGCAGCACCATCAGCTTCGTGTACCACCTGAAGGACTGCGACGAGCTGAGCAGA
GGCCTGAGCGACGCCTTCGAGCCCTACAAGTTCAAGATCAAGAGCAACAAAGAGGCCACCAGCTTCAAGA
CCCTGTTCAGGGGCCCTAGCTTCGGCAGCCAGAAGAACTGGCGGAAGAAAGAGGTGGACCGCGAGGTGGA
CAACCTGTTCCACAGCACCGAGACAGACGAGAGCATCTTCAAGTTCATCCTGAACACCCTGGACAGCATC
GAAACCCAGACCAACACCGACCGGCAGAAAACCGTGCTGACCTTTATCCTGCTGATGACCTTCTTCAACT
GCTGCCGGAACAACGACCTGATGAACGTGGACCCCAGCACCTTCAAGATCGTGAAGAACAAGTTTGTGGG
CTACCTGCTGCAGGCTGAAGTGAAGCAGACCAAGACCAGAAAGAGCCGGAATATCTTCTTCTTCCCCATC
CGGGAAAACCGCTTCGACCTGTTCCTGGCCCTGCACGACTTCTTCAGAACCTGCCAGCCCACCCCCAAGA
GCAGACTGAGCGATCAGGTAAGTTTCTGCTTCTACCTTTGATATATATATAATAATTATCATTAATTAGT
AGTAATATAATATTTCAAATATTTTTTTCAAAATAAAAGAATGTAGTATATAGCAATTGCTTTTCTGTAG
TTTATAAGTGTGTATATTTTAATTTATAACTTTTCTAATATATGACCAAAATTTGTTGATGTGCAGGTGT
CCGAGCAGAAGTGGCAGCTGTTCCGGGACAGCATGGTCATCGACTACAACCGGTTCTTTCGGAAGTTCCC
CGCCAGCCCCATCTTCGCCATTAAGCACGGCCCCAAGTCCCACCTGGGCCGGCATCTGATGAACAGCTTT
CTGCACAAGAACGAGCTGGACAGCTGGGCCAACAGCCTGGGCAATTGGAGCAGCTCCCAGAACCAGAGAG
AGAGCGGCGCCAGACTGGGCTACACACACGGCGGAAGAGATCTGCCCCAGCCCCTGTTTGGCTTCCTGGC
CGGATACTGCGTGCGGAACGAAGAGGGCCACATCGTGGGCCTGGGCCTGGAAAAGGACATCAACGATCTG
TTCGACGGCATCATGGACCCCCTGAACGAGAAAGAGGACACCGAGATCTGCGAGAGCTACGGCGAGTGGG
CCAAGATTGTGTCCAAGGACGTGCTGATCTTCCTGAAGAGATACCACAGCAAGAACGCCTGTCGGAGATA
CCAGAACAGCACCCTGTATGCCCGGACCTTCCTGAAAACCGAGAGCGTGACCCTGAGCGGCTCCAAGGGC
AGCGAGGAACCTTCTAGCCCTGTGCGGATCCCCATCCTGAGCATGGGAAAGGCCAGCCCCTCCGAGGGAA
GAAAGCTGAGAGCCAGCGAGCACGCCAACGACGACAACGAGATCGAGAAGATCGACAGCGACAGCAGCCA
GAGCGAAGAGATCCCTATCGAGATGAGCGACTCCGAGGACGAGACAACCGCCAGCAACATCAGCGGCATC
TACCTGGACATGAGCAAGGCCAACTCCAACGTGGTGTACAGCCCCCCTAGCCAGACAGGCAGAGCTGCTG
GCGCCGGAAGAAAAAGAGGCGTGGGAGGCAGACGGACCGTGGAAAGCAAGCGGAGAAGAGTGCTGGCCCC
CATCAACCGGTGAGCTTCTCTAGCTAGAGTCGATCGACAAGCTCGAGTTTCTCCATAATAATGTGTGAGT
AGTTCCCAGATAAGGGAATTAGGGTTCCTATAGGGTTTCGCTCATGTGTTGAGCATATAAGAAACCCTTA
GTATGTATTTGTATTTGTAAAATACTTCTATCAATAAAATTTCTAATTCCTAAAACCAAAATCCAGTACT
AAAATCCAGATCGCTTTACTGAGACCGCAGCTGGCACGACAGGTTTCCCGACTGGAAAGCGGGCAGTGAG
CGCAACGCAATTAATGTGAGTTAGCTCACTCATTAGGCACCCCAGGCTTTACACTTTATGCTTCCGGCTC
GTATGTTGTGTGGAATTGTGAGCGGATAACAATTTCACACAGGAAACAGCTATGACCATGATTACGCCAA
GCTTGCATGCCTGCAGGTCGACTCTAGAGGATCCCCGGGTACCGAGCTCGAATTCACTGGCCGTCGTTTT
ACAACGTCGTGACTGGGAAAACCCTGGCGTTACCCAACTTAATCGCCTTGCAGCACATCCCCCTTTCGCC
AGCTGGCGTAATAGCGAAGAGGCCCGCACCGATCGCCCTTCCCAACAGTTGCGCAGCCTGAATGGCGAAT
GGCGCCTGATGCGGTATTTTCTCCTTACGCATCTGTGCGGTATTTCACACCGCATATGGTGCACTCTCAG
TACAATCTGCTCTGATGCCGCATAGTTAAGCCAGCCCCGACACCCGCCAACACCCGCTGACGCGCCCTGA
CGGGCTTGTCTGCTCCCGGCATCCGCTTACAGACAAGCTGTGACGGTCTCAGGGACACGAAGTGATCCGT
TTAAACTATCAGTGTTTGACAGGATATATTGGCGGGTAAACCTAAGAGAAAAGAGCGTTTATTAGAATAA
TCGGATATTTAAAAGGGCGTGAAAAGGTTTATCCGTTCGTCCATTTGTATGTGCCAGCCGCCTTTGCGAC
GCTCACCGGGCTGGTTGCCCTCGCCGCTGGGCTGGCGGCCGTCTATGGCCCTGCAAACGCGCCAGAAACG
CCGTCGAAGCCGTGTGCGAGACACCGCGGCCGCCGGCGTTGTGGATACCTCGCGGAAAACTTGGCCCTCA
CTGACAGATGAGGGGCGGACGTTGACACTTGAGGGGCCGACTCACCCGGCGCGGCGTTGACAGATGAGGG
GCAGGCTCGATTTCGGCCGGCGACGTGGAGCTGGCCAGCCTCGCAAATCGGCGAAAACGCCTGATTTTAC
GCGAGTTTCCCACAGATGATGTGGACAAGCCTGGGGATAAGTGCCCTGCGGTATTGACACTTGAGGGGCG
CGACTACTGACAGATGAGGGGCGCGATCCTTGACACTTGAGGGGCAGAGTGCTGACAGATGAGGGGCGCA
CCTATTGACATTTGAGGGGCTGTCCACAGGCAGAAAATCCAGCATTTGCAAGGGTTTCCGCCCGTTTTTC
GGCCACCGCTAACCTGTCTTTTAACCTGCTTTTAAACCAATATTTATAAACCTTGTTTTTAACCAGGGCT
GCGCCCTGTGCGCGTGACCGCGCACGCCGAAGGGGGGTGCCCCCCCTTCTCGAACCCTCCCGGCCCGCTA
ACGCGGGCCTCCCATCCCCCCAGGGGCTGCGCCCCTCGGCCGCGAACGGCCTCACCCCAAAAATGGCAGC
GCTGGCCAATTCCCGAGTGCGCGGAACCCCTATTTGTTTATTTTTCTAAATACATTCAAATATGTATCCG
CTCATGAGACAATAACCCTGATAAATGCTTCAATAATATTGAAAAAGGAAGAGTATGGCTAAAATGAGAA
TATCACCGGAATTGAAAAAACTGATCGAAAAATACCGCTGCGTAAAAGATACGGAAGGAATGTCTCCTGC
TAAGGTATATAAGCTGGTGGGAGAAAATGAAAACCTATATTTAAAAATGACGGACAGCCGGTATAAAGGG
ACCACCTATGATGTGGAACGGGAAAAGGACATGATGCTATGGCTGGAAGGAAAGCTGCCTGTTCCAAAGG
TCCTGCACTTTGAACGGCATGATGGCTGGAGCAATCTGCTCATGAGTGAGGCCGATGGCGTCCTTTGCTC
GGAAGAGTATGAAGATGAACAAAGCCCTGAAAAGATTATCGAGCTGTATGCGGAGTGCATCAGGCTCTTT
CACTCCATCGACATATCGGATTGTCCCTATACGAATAGCTTAGACAGCCGCTTAGCCGAATTGGATTACT
TACTGAATAACGATCTGGCCGATGTGGATTGCGAAAACTGGGAAGAGGACACTCCATTTAAAGATCCGCG
CGAGCTGTATGATTTTTTAAAGACGGAAAAGCCCGAAGAGGAACTTGTCTTTTCCCACGGCGACCTGGGA
GACAGCAACATCTTTGTGAAAGATGGCAAAGTAAGTGGCTTTATTGATCTTGGGAGAAGCGGCAGGGCGG
ACAAGTGGTATGACATTGCCTTCTGCGTCCGGTCGCTCAGGGAGGATATCGGGGAAGAACAGTATGTCGA
GCTATTTTTTGACTTACTGGGGATCAAGCCTGATTGGGAGAAAATAAAATATTATATTTTACTGGATGAA
TTGTTTTAGCTGTCAGACCAAGTTTACTCATATATACTTTAGATTGATTTAAAACTTCATTTTTAATTTA
AAAGGATCTAGGTGAAGATCCTTTTTGATAATCTCATGACCAAAATCCCTTAACGTGAGTTTTCGTTCCA
CTGAGCGTCAGACCCCGTAGAAAAGATCAAAGGATCTTCTTGAGATCCTTTTTTTCTGCGCGTAATCTGC
TGCTTGCAAACAAAAAAACCACCGCTACCAGCGGTGGTTTGTTTGCCGGATCAAGAGCTACCAACTCTTT
TTCCGAAGGTAACTGGCTTCAGCAGAGCGCAGATACCAAATACTGTTCTTCTAGTGTAGCCGTAGTTAGG
CCACCACTTCAAGAACTCTGTAGCACCGCCTACATACCTCGCTCTGCTAATCCTGTTACCAGTGGCTGCT
GCCAGTGGCGATAAGTCGTGTCTTACCGGGTTGGACTCAAGACGATAGTTACCGGATAAGGCGCAGCGGT
CGGGCTGAACGGGGGGTTCGTGCACACAGCCCAGCTTGGAGCGAACGACCTACACCGAACTGAGATACCT
ACAGCGTGAGCTATGAGAAAGCGCCACGCTTCCCGAAGGGAGAAAGGCGGACAGGTATCCGGTAAGCGGC
AGGGTCGGAACAGGAGAGCGCACGAGGGAGCTTCCAGGGGGAAACGCCTGGTATCTTTATAGTCCTGTCG
GGTTTCGCCACCTCTGACTTGAGCGTCGATTTTTGTGATGCTCGTCAGGGGGGCGGAGCCTATGGAAAAA
CGCCAGCAACGCGGCCTTTTTACGGTTCCTGGCAGATCCTAGATGTGGCGCAACGATGCCGGCGACAAGC
AGGAGCGCACCGACTTCTTCCGCATCAAGTGTTTTGGCTCTCAGGCCGAGGCCCACGGCAAGTATTTGGG
CAAGGGGTCGCTGGTATTCGTGCAGGGCAAGATTCGGAATACCAAGTACGAGAAGGACGGCCAGACGGTC
TACGGGACCGACTTCATTGCCGATAAGGTGGATTATCTGGACACCAAGGCACCAGGCGGGTCAAATCAGG
AATAAGGGCACATTGCCCCGGCGTGAGTCGGGGCAATCCCGCAAGGAGGGTGAATGAATCGGACGTTTGA
CCGGAAGGCATACAGGCAAGAACTGATCGACGCGGGGTTTTCCGCCGAGGATGCCGAAACCATCGCAAGC
CGCACCGTCATGCGTGCGCCCCGCGAAACCTTCCAGTCCGTCGGCTCGATGGTCCAGCAAGCTACGGCCA
AGATCGAGCGCGACAGCGTGCAACTGGCTCCCCCTGCCCTGCCCGCGCCATCGGCCGCCGTGGAGCGTTC
GCGTCGTCTTGAACAGGAGGCGGCAGGTTTGGCGAAGTCGATGACCATCGACACGCGAGGAACTATGACG
ACCAAGAAGCGAAAAACCGCCGGCGAGGACCTGGCAAAACAGGTCAGCGAGGCCAAGCAGGCCGCGTTGC
TGAAACACACGAAGCAGCAGATCAAGGAAATGCAGCTTTCCTTGTTCGATATTGCGCCGTGGCCGGACAC
GATGCGAGCGATGCCAAACGACACGGCCCGCTCTGCCCTGTTCACCACGCGCAACAAGAAAATCCCGCGC
GAGGCGCTGCAAAACAAGGTCATTTTCCACGTCAACAAGGACGTGAAGATCACCTACACCGGCGTCGAGC
TGCGGGCCGACGATGACGAACTGGTGTGGCAGCAGGTGTTGGAGTACGCGAAGCGCACCCCTATCGGCGA
GCCGATCACCTTCACGTTCTACGAGCTTTGCCAGGACCTGGGCTGGTCGATCAATGGCCGGTATTACACG
AAGGCCGAGGAATGCCTGTCGCGCCTACAGGCGACGGCGATGGGCTTCACGTCCGACCGCGTTGGGCACC
TGGAATCGGTGTCGCTGCTGCACCGCTTCCGCGTCCTGGACCGTGGCAAGAAAACGTCCCGTTGCCAGGT
CCTGATCGACGAGGAAATCGTCGTGCTGTTTGCTGGCGACCACTACACGAAATTCATATGGGAGAAGTAC
CGCAAGCTGTCGCCGACGGCCCGACGGATGTTCGACTATTTCAGCTCGCACCGGGAGCCGTACCCGCTCA
AGCTGGAAACCTTCCGCCTCATGTGCGGATCGGATTCCACCCGCGTGAAGAAGTGGCGCGAGCAGGTCGG
CGAAGCCTGCGAAGAGTTGCGAGGCAGCGGCCTGGTGGAACACGCCTGGGTCAATGATGACCTGGTGCAT
TGCAAACGCTAGGGCCTTGTGGGGTCAGTTCCGGCTGGGGGTTCAGCAGCCCCTGCTCGGATCTGTTGGA
CCGGACAGTAGTCATGGTTGATGGGCTGCCTGTATCGAGTGGTGATTTTGTGCCGAGCTGCCGGTCGGGG
AGCTGTTGGCTGGCTGGTGGCAGGATATATTGTGGTGTAAACAAATTGACGCTTAGACAACTTAATAACA
CATTGCGGACGTTTTTAATGTACTGGGGTTGAACACTCT
Features (pLannotate 1.2.2; 24 found; start..end, strand, type, name):
    890..945     +  misc_feature   TMV Ω: translational enhancer from the tobacco mosaic virus 5'-leader sequence (Gallie et al., 1988)
    977..1165    +  intron         IV2 intron: modified second intron of the potato ST-LS1 gene (Vancanneyt et al., 1990)
   1163..2068    +  CDS            LUCI_RENRE: Experimental evidence at protein level: Swiss-Prot protein existence level 1. Upon binding the substrate, the enzyme catalyzes an oxygenation, producing a very short-lived hydroperoxide that cyclizes into a dioxetanone structure, which collapses, releasing a CO(2) molecule. The spontaneous breakdown of the dioxetanone releases the energy (about 50 kcal/mole) that is necessary to generate the excited state of the coelenteramide product, which is the singlet form of the monoanion. In vivo the product undergoes the process of nonradiative energy transfer to an accessory protein, a green fluoresce
   2075..2149    +  CDS            DREB2A (fragment): DRE2A_ARATH - Also known as ERF045. Experimental evidence at protein level: Swiss-Prot protein existence level 1. Transcriptional activator that binds specifically to the DNA sequence 5'-[AG]CCGAC-3'. Binding to the C-repeat/DRE element mediates high salinity- and dehydration-inducible transcription. From Arabidopsis thaliana (Mouse-ear cress).
   2193..2367    +  polyA_signal   CaMV poly(A) signal: cauliflower mosaic virus polyadenylation signal
   2755..4404    +  CDS            LUCI_PHOPY: Experimental evidence at protein level: Swiss-Prot protein existence level 1. Produces green light with a wavelength of 562 nm. From Photinus pyralis (Common eastern firefly) (Lampyris pyralis).
   4427..4627    +  terminator     gene 7 terminator: transcription terminator for octopine-type Ti plasmid gene 7
   4970..5025    +  misc_feature   TMV Ω: translational enhancer from the tobacco mosaic virus 5'-leader sequence (Gallie et al., 1988)
   5828..6016    +  intron         IV2 intron: modified second intron of the potato ST-LS1 gene (Vancanneyt et al., 1990)
   6978..7152    +  polyA_signal   CaMV poly(A) signal: cauliflower mosaic virus polyadenylation signal
   7167..7209    +  CDS            lacI (fragment): lac repressor; lacI; The lac repressor binds to the lac operator to inhibit transcription in E. coli. This inhibition can be relieved by adding lactose or isopropyl-β-D-thiogalactopyranoside (IPTG).
   7222..7243    +  protein_bind   CAP binding site: CAP binding activates transcription in the presence of cAMP. E. coli catabolite activator protein
   7258..7288    +  promoter       lac promoter: promoter for the E. coli lac operon
   7292..7314    +  protein_bind   lac operator (fragment): The lac repressor binds to the lac operator to inhibit transcription in E. coli. This inhibition can be relieved by adding lactose or isopropyl-β-D-thiogalactopyranoside (IPTG). lac repressor encoded by lacI
   7349..7405    -  misc_feature   MCS: pUC18/19 multiple cloning site
   7402..7559    +  CDS            lacZα (fragment): LacZα fragment of β-galactosidase; lacZ fragment
   7565..7664    -  misc_feature   bom (fragment): basis of mobility region from pBR322
   7787..7811    +  misc_feature   RB T-DNA repeat: right border repeat from nopaline C58 T-DNA
   7908..8539    +  rep_origin     oriV: incP origin of replication
   8630..8734    +  promoter       AmpR promoter: bla
   8735..9529    +  CDS            KanR: aminoglycoside phosphotransferase; aphA-3; confers resistance to kanamycin
   9700..10288   +  rep_origin     ori: high-copy-number ColE1/pMB1/pBR322/pUC origin of replication
  10624..11769   +  CDS            trfA: TRFA_ECOLX - Experimental evidence at protein level: Swiss-Prot protein existence level 1. Also involved in plasmid copy number control, promoting intermolecular coupling of protein bound iterons at oriV, which inhibits replication initiation. From Escherichia coli.
  11918..11942   +  misc_feature   LB T-DNA repeat: left border repeat from nopaline C58 T-DNA
