[The description below was written by a language model from this plasmid's Addgene catalogue record and pLannotate feature annotations shown in this document.]
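Description:
LLP758_L2pV3_NOT_B3RT_Rluc_1IB_lacZ is a roughly 12 kb multigene plant expression plasmid built on the pAGM4673 backbone, a binary T-DNA vector. The backbone carries nopaline-type left and right border repeats flanking the payload. It also has a broad-host-range incP oriV with its trfA replication protein, which would allow maintenance in Agrobacterium, and a high-copy ColE1/pUC-type origin for E. coli. Selection in bacteria is by kanamycin through an aphA-3 aminoglycoside phosphotransferase gene.

The payload is a recombinase-based NOT gate for synthetic gene circuits in plants. The output gene is Renilla luciferase, recorded as driven by an Act2 promoter flanked by B3RT recombinase target sites. Neither the promoter nor the B3RT sites are annotated in the feature table. This unit includes a TMV Ω translational enhancer, an IV2 potato ST-LS1 intron that typically prevents expression in bacteria, and a CaMV polyadenylation signal. The recorded C-terminal PEST degradation tag appears to correspond to the short fragment annotated as DREB2A-derived. According to the depositor comments, a second unit expresses firefly luciferase from a TCTP1 promoter, ending in the gene 7 terminator; it most likely serves as a normalisation reporter, though the record does not state this. A third unit, TCTP1::B3o, presumably encodes the B3 recombinase. Its coding sequence is not annotated, but it probably lies in the region containing a second TMV Ω, IV2 intron and CaMV poly(A) signal. With the recombinase present and acting on the B3RT sites around the promoter, Rluc expression is repressed, so this plasmid represents the "off" state of the second-generation NOT gate. A lacZα cassette with lac promoter and pUC multiple cloning site remains near the right border, which probably serves as a blue/white screening position for adding further modules.
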