Addgene plasmid #192405: LLP758_L2pV3_NOT_B3RT_Rluc_1IB_lacZ
Purpose: Off state for the second generation of NOT gates, which target the Rluc promoter to repress expression via its B3RT sites.
Depositing lab: Ryan Lister. Depositing organization: University of Western Australia. Publication: Synthetic memory circuits for stable cell reprogramming in plants. Lloyd JPB, Ly F, Gong P, Pflueger J, Swain T, Pflueger C, Fourie E, Khan MA, Kidd BN, Lister R. Nat Biotechnol. 2022 Jul 4. pii: 10.1038/s41587-022-01383-2. doi: 10.1038/s41587-022-01383-2. PubMed 35788565.
Backbone
  Vector backbone: pAGM4673
  Backbone manufacturer: Sylvestre Marillonnet
  Vector type: Plant Expression, Synthetic Biology
Growth in bacteria
  Bacterial resistance: Kanamycin, 50 μg/mL
  Growth temperature: 30°C
  Growth strain: DH5alpha
  Copy number: Unknown
Gene/Insert
  Gene/Insert name: B3RT-Act2-B3RT::Rluc
  Species: Renilla reniformis
  Tag / fusion protein: PEST (C terminal on insert)
  Cloning method: Restriction Enzyme; 5′ cloning site unknown (unknown if destroyed)
Terms and licenses: Academic/Nonprofit Terms; Industry Terms: Not Available to Industry
Depositor comments: Other genes: TCTP1::Fluc, TCTP1::B3o
How to cite: LLP758_L2pV3_NOT_B3RT_Rluc_1IB_lacZ was a gift from Ryan Lister (Addgene plasmid # 192405 ; http://n2t.net/addgene:192405 ; RRID:Addgene_192405)
